Addgene plasmid #58695: N-Terminal Split Cas9 D10A Nickase with GyrA intein
Purpose: Expresses N-terminus of D10A SpCas9 nickase domain fused to a GyrA intein, flanked by ITRs for AAV packaging. Combine with C-Terminal Split Cas9 Gyra Intein for full length SpCas9 nickase production
Depositing lab: Gang Bao. Depositing organization: Georgia Institute of Technology. Publication: Trans-spliced Cas9 allows cleavage of HBB and CCR5 genes in human cells using compact expression cassettes. Fine EJ, Appleton CM, White DE, Brown MT, Deshmukh H, Kemp ML, Bao G. Sci Rep. 2015 Jul 1;5:10777. doi: 10.1038/srep10777. PubMed 26126518.
Backbone
  Vector backbone: Plasmid 42235: pX335-U6-Chimeric_BB-CBh-hSpCas9n(D10A)
  Backbone size w/o insert (bp): 6412
  Total vector size (bp): 6769
  Modifications to backbone: Inserted 5' ITR using Afl3 site in pX335 backbone as well as split the hSpCas9 D10A nickase using EcoRI/EcoRV and replaced the c-terminus with the GyrA Nsplit intein for protein trans-splicing with the C-Terminal Split Cas9 with GyrA intein plasmid
  Vector type: Mammalian Expression, AAV, CRISPR
Growth in bacteria
  Bacterial resistance: Ampicillin, 100 μg/mL
  Growth temperature: 37°C
  Growth strain: Top10
  Copy number: High Copy
Gene/Insert
  Gene/Insert name: D10A Nickase humanized S. pyogenes Cas9 with Gyra Nsplit Intein (alt names: GyraN_hSpCas9n (D10A); tsCas9-Nick)
  Species: H. sapiens (human)
  Insert size (bp): 357
  Mutation: D10A nickase converting mutation to SpCas9
  Promoter: CBh
  Tag / fusion protein: GyrA Nsplit Intein (C terminal on insert); NLS (N terminal on insert); HA Tag (N terminal on insert)
  Cloning method: Restriction Enzyme; 5′ cloning site EcoRV (not destroyed); 3′ cloning site EcoRI (not destroyed)
  Sequencing primers: 5′ cctccgggctgtaattagc; 3′ AGGGTCAAGGAAGGCACG
Resource information
  A portion of this plasmid was derived from a plasmid made by: The Bao Lab modified the plasmids pX330 and pX335, which were received from AddGene (#42230 and #42335)and originally deposited by Feng Zhang
Terms and licenses: Academic/Nonprofit Terms; Industry Terms: Not Available to Industry
How to cite: N-Terminal Split Cas9 D10A Nickase with GyrA intein was a gift from Gang Bao (Addgene plasmid # 58695 ; http://n2t.net/addgene:58695 ; RRID:Addgene_58695)
