[The description below was written by a language model from this plasmid's Addgene catalogue record and pLannotate feature annotations shown in this document.]
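Description:
N-Terminal Split Cas9 D10A Nickase with GyrA intein is a 6.8 kb mammalian expression, AAV and CRISPR plasmid derived from pX335, the U6-guide/CBh-Cas9 nickase vector. It is propagated in E. coli on a high-copy ColE1/pUC-type origin with ampicillin selection (AmpR under its own bla promoter). The backbone also carries an M13/f1 phage origin. Two AAV2 inverted terminal repeats are annotated. One lies downstream of the bGH polyadenylation signal, and the other, which the depositor added at an Afl3 site, lies just upstream of the U6 promoter. Together they bracket the expression cassettes so that these can be packaged into recombinant AAV.

The payload has two parts. A human U6 RNA polymerase III promoter precedes an S. pyogenes guide RNA scaffold, retaining the pX335 arrangement for expressing a chimeric guide. Downstream, the CBh promoter (CMV enhancer, chicken β-actin promoter and a hybrid intron) drives a human-codon-optimised N-terminal portion of SpCas9. This carries the D10A mutation, which converts the nuclease into a nickase. An HA epitope and a nuclear localisation signal are recorded at its N-terminus. The C-terminal part of Cas9 was removed via EcoRV/EcoRI and replaced by the N-terminal half of a split GyrA intein, annotated as matching Mycobacterium xenopi gyrA.

On its own the plasmid encodes only a truncated Cas9. When it is co-delivered with the companion C-terminal split Cas9 GyrA intein construct, the two intein halves associate and trans-splice the fragments into full-length SpCas9 nickase. Splitting the gene in this way keeps each expression cassette compact enough for AAV delivery for genome editing in human cells.
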