Features (pLannotate 1.2.2; 20 found; start..end, strand, type, name):
      1..241     +  promoter       U6 promoter: RNA polymerase III promoter for human U6 snRNA
    268..343     +  misc_RNA       gRNA scaffold: guide RNA scaffold for the Streptococcus pyogenes CRISPR/Cas9 system
    350..393     +  misc_RNA       gRNA scaffold (fragment): guide RNA scaffold for the Streptococcus pyogenes CRISPR/Cas9 system
    440..725     +  enhancer       CMV enhancer: human cytomegalovirus immediate early enhancer; contains an 18-bp deletion relative to the standard CMV enhancer
    727..1004    +  promoter       chicken β-actin promoter: No description available
   1005..1233    +  intron         hybrid intron: hybrid between chicken β-actin (CBA) and minute virus of mice (MMV) introns (Gray et al., 2011)
   1254..1281    +  CDS            3xHA (fragment): three tandem HA epitope tags
   1314..3029    +  CDS            Cas9(N): N-terminal portion of Streptococcus pyogenes Cas9 (Zetsche et al., 2015)
   3030..3278    +  CDS            Cas9(C) (fragment): C-terminal portion of Streptococcus pyogenes Cas9 (Zetsche et al., 2015)
   3273..3635    +  CDS            gyrA (fragment): GYRA_MYCXE - Experimental evidence at protein level: Swiss-Prot protein existence level 1. A type II topoisomerase that negatively supercoils closed circular double-stranded (ds) DNA in an ATP-dependent manner to modulate DNA topology and maintain chromosomes in an underwound state. Negative supercoiling favors strand separation, and DNA replication, transcription, recombination and repair, all of which involve strand separation. Also able to catalyze the interconversion of other topological isomers of dsDNA rings, including catenanes and knotted rings. Type II topoisomerases break and join 2
   3669..3780    +  polyA_signal   bGH poly(A) signal: bovine growth hormone polyadenylation signal
   3885..4025    +  repeat_region  AAV2 ITR: inverted terminal repeat of adeno-associated virus serotype 2 inverted
   4030..4081    -  misc_feature   bom (fragment): basis of mobility region from pBR322
   4100..4480    +  rep_origin     M13 ori (sequence partly withheld): M13 bacteriophage origin of replication; arrow indicates direction of (+) strand synthesis
   4556..4605    -  misc_feature   bom (fragment): basis of mobility region from pBR322
   4707..4742    -  CDS            rop (fragment): Rop protein, which maintains plasmids at low copy number; rop
   4837..4941    +  promoter       AmpR promoter: bla
   4942..5802    +  CDS            AmpR: β-lactamase; bla; confers resistance to ampicillin, carbenicillin, and related antibiotics
   5973..6561    +  rep_origin     ori: high-copy-number ColE1/pMB1/pBR322/pUC origin of replication
   6623..6763    -  repeat_region  AAV2 ITR: inverted terminal repeat of adeno-associated virus serotype 2 inverted
>Addgene plasmid #58695 | N-Terminal Split Cas9 D10A Nickase with GyrA intein | depositor full sequence | sequence record 90694 | N-Terminal Split Cas9 D10A Nickase with GyrA intein sequence 6769 bps
GAGGGCCTATTTCCCATGATTCCTTCATATTTGCATATACGATACAAGGCTGTTAGAGAGATAATTGGAA
TTAATTTGACTGTAAACACAAAGATATTAGTACAAAATACGTGACGTAGAAAGTAATAATTTCTTGGGTA
GTTTGCAGTTTTAAAATTATGTTTTAAAATGGACTATCATATGCTTACCGTAACTTGAAAGTATTTCGAT
TTCTTGGCTTTATATATCTTGTGGAAAGGACGAAACACCGGGTCTTCGAGAAGACCTGTTTTAGAGCTAG
AAATAGCAAGTTAAAATAAGGCTAGTCCGTTATCAACTTGAAAAAGTGGCACCGAGTCGGTGCTTTTTTG
TTTTAGAGCTAGAAATAGCAAGTTAAAATAAGGCTAGTCCGTTTTTAGCGCGTGCGCCAATTCTGCAGAC
AAATGGCTCTAGAGGTACCCGTTACATAACTTACGGTAAATGGCCCGCCTGGCTGACCGCCCAACGACCC
CCGCCCATTGACGTCAATAGTAACGCCAATAGGGACTTTCCATTGACGTCAATGGGTGGAGTATTTACGG
TAAACTGCCCACTTGGCAGTACATCAAGTGTATCATATGCCAAGTACGCCCCCTATTGACGTCAATGACG
GTAAATGGCCCGCCTGGCATTGTGCCCAGTACATGACCTTATGGGACTTTCCTACTTGGCAGTACATCTA
CGTATTAGTCATCGCTATTACCATGGTCGAGGTGAGCCCCACGTTCTGCTTCACTCTCCCCATCTCCCCC
CCCTCCCCACCCCCAATTTTGTATTTATTTATTTTTTAATTATTTTGTGCAGCGATGGGGGCGGGGGGGG
GGGGGGGGCGCGCGCCAGGCGGGGCGGGGCGGGGCGAGGGGCGGGGCGGGGCGAGGCGGAGAGGTGCGGC
GGCAGCCAATCAGAGCGGCGCGCTCCGAAAGTTTCCTTTTATGGCGAGGCGGCGGCGGCGGCGGCCCTAT
AAAAAGCGAAGCGCGCGGCGGGCGGGAGTCGCTGCGACGCTGCCTTCGCCCCGTGCCCCGCTCCGCCGCC
GCCTCGCGCCGCCCGCCCCGGCTCTGACTGACCGCGTTACTCCCACAGGTGAGCGGGCGGGACGGCCCTT
CTCCTCCGGGCTGTAATTAGCTGAGCAAGAGGTAAGGGTTTAAGGGATGGTTGGTTGGTGGGGTATTAAT
GTTTAATTACCTGGAGCACCTGCCTGAAATCACTTTTTTTCAGGTTGGACCGGTGCCACCATGTACCCAT
ACGATGTTCCAGATTACGCTTCGCCGAAGAAAAAGCGCAAGGTCGAAGCGTCCGACAAGAAGTACAGCAT
CGGCCTGGCCATCGGCACCAACTCTGTGGGCTGGGCCGTGATCACCGACGAGTACAAGGTGCCCAGCAAG
AAATTCAAGGTGCTGGGCAACACCGACCGGCACAGCATCAAGAAGAACCTGATCGGAGCCCTGCTGTTCG
ACAGCGGCGAAACAGCCGAGGCCACCCGGCTGAAGAGAACCGCCAGAAGAAGATACACCAGACGGAAGAA
CCGGATCTGCTATCTGCAAGAGATCTTCAGCAACGAGATGGCCAAGGTGGACGACAGCTTCTTCCACAGA
CTGGAAGAGTCCTTCCTGGTGGAAGAGGATAAGAAGCACGAGCGGCACCCCATCTTCGGCAACATCGTGG
ACGAGGTGGCCTACCACGAGAAGTACCCCACCATCTACCACCTGAGAAAGAAACTGGTGGACAGCACCGA
CAAGGCCGACCTGCGGCTGATCTATCTGGCCCTGGCCCACATGATCAAGTTCCGGGGCCACTTCCTGATC
GAGGGCGACCTGAACCCCGACAACAGCGACGTGGACAAGCTGTTCATCCAGCTGGTGCAGACCTACAACC
AGCTGTTCGAGGAAAACCCCATCAACGCCAGCGGCGTGGACGCCAAGGCCATCCTGTCTGCCAGACTGAG
CAAGAGCAGACGGCTGGAAAATCTGATCGCCCAGCTGCCCGGCGAGAAGAAGAATGGCCTGTTCGGCAAC
CTGATTGCCCTGAGCCTGGGCCTGACCCCCAACTTCAAGAGCAACTTCGACCTGGCCGAGGATGCCAAAC
TGCAGCTGAGCAAGGACACCTACGACGACGACCTGGACAACCTGCTGGCCCAGATCGGCGACCAGTACGC
CGACCTGTTTCTGGCCGCCAAGAACCTGTCCGACGCCATCCTGCTGAGCGACATCCTGAGAGTGAACACC
GAGATCACCAAGGCCCCCCTGAGCGCCTCTATGATCAAGAGATACGACGAGCACCACCAGGACCTGACCC
TGCTGAAAGCTCTCGTGCGGCAGCAGCTGCCTGAGAAGTACAAAGAGATTTTCTTCGACCAGAGCAAGAA
CGGCTACGCCGGCTACATTGACGGCGGAGCCAGCCAGGAAGAGTTCTACAAGTTCATCAAGCCCATCCTG
GAAAAGATGGACGGCACCGAGGAACTGCTCGTGAAGCTGAACAGAGAGGACCTGCTGCGGAAGCAGCGGA
CCTTCGACAACGGCAGCATCCCCCACCAGATCCACCTGGGAGAGCTGCACGCCATTCTGCGGCGGCAGGA
AGATTTTTACCCATTCCTGAAGGACAACCGGGAAAAGATCGAGAAGATCCTGACCTTCCGCATCCCCTAC
TACGTGGGCCCTCTGGCCAGGGGAAACAGCAGATTCGCCTGGATGACCAGAAAGAGCGAGGAAACCATCA
CCCCCTGGAACTTCGAGGAAGTGGTGGACAAGGGCGCTTCCGCCCAGAGCTTCATCGAGCGGATGACCAA
CTTCGATAAGAACCTGCCCAACGAGAAGGTGCTGCCCAAGCACAGCCTGCTGTACGAGTACTTCACCGTG
TATAACGAGCTGACCAAAGTGAAATACGTGACCGAGGGAATGAGAAAGCCCGCCTTCCTGAGCGGCGAGC
AGAAAAAGGCCATCGTGGACCTGCTGTTCAAGACCAACCGGAAAGTGACCGTGAAGCAGCTGAAAGAGGA
CTACTTCAAGAAAATCGAGTGCTTCGACTCCGTGGAAATCTCCGGCGTGGAAGATCGGTTCAACGCCTCC
CTGGGCACATACCACGATCTGCTGAAAATTATCAAGGACAAGGACTTCCTGGACAATGAGGAAAACGAGG
ACATTCTGGAAGATATCGTGCTGACCCTGACACTGTTTGAGGACAGAGAGATGATCGAGGAACGGCTGAA
AACCTATGCCCACCTGTTCGACGACAAAGTGATGAAGCAGCTGAAGCGGCGGAGATACTGTATCACCGGT
GATGCTCTGGTGGCGCTGCCCGAAGGCGAATCAGTGCGCATCGCTGACATCGTCCCGGGCGCCCGCCCTA
ATAGCGATAACGCCATCGACCTGAAGGTGCTTGACCGCCACGGCAATCCTGTTCTGGCCGATAGACTCTT
CCACAGTGGTGAACATCCTGTGTATACCGTCCGCACCGTAGAAGGCCTGAGAGTGACAGGCACAGCCAAC
CACCCCCTTTTGTGTCTGGTGGATGTTGCCGGCGTCCCCACCCTGCTGTGGAAACTGATTGATGAGATAA
AACCCGGAGACTATGCAGTGATCCAAAGGTCCGCATTTAGTGTGGATTGCGCTGGCTTCGCTCGCTAAGA
ATTCCTAGAGCTCGCTGATCAGCCTCGACTGTGCCTTCTAGTTGCCAGCCATCTGTTGTTTGCCCCTCCC
CCGTGCCTTCCTTGACCCTGGAAGGTGCCACTCCCACTGTCCTTTCCTAATAAAATGAGGAAATTGCATC
GCATTGTCTGAGTAGGTGTCATTCTATTCTGGGGGGTGGGGTGGGGCAGGACAGCAAGGGGGAGGATTGG
GAAGAGAATAGCAGGCATGCTGGGGAGCGGCCGCAGGAACCCCTAGTGATGGAGTTGGCCACTCCCTCTC
TGCGCGCTCGCTCGCTCACTGAGGCCGGGCGACCAAAGGTCGCCCGACGCCCGGGCTTTGCCCGGGCGGC
CTCAGTGAGCGAGCGAGCGCGCAGCTGCCTGCAGGGGCGCCTGATGCGGTATTTTCTCCTTACGCATCTG
TGCGGTATTTCACACCGCATA
[142 nt withheld, positions 4082-4223]
C
[141 nt withheld, positions 4225-4365]
CCTTTGACGTTGGAGTCCACGTTCTTT
[37 nt withheld, positions 4393-4429]
ACCCTATCTCGGGCTATTCTTTTGATTTATAAGGGATTTTGCCGATTTCGGCCTATTGGTTAAAAAATGA
GCTGATTTAACAAAAATTTAACGCGAATTTTAACAAAATATTAACGTTTACAATTTTATGGTGCACTCTC
AGTACAATCTGCTCTGATGCCGCATAGTTAAGCCAGCCCCGACACCCGCCAACACCCGCTGACGCGCCCT
GACGGGCTTGTCTGCTCCCGGCATCCGCTTACAGACAAGCTGTGACCGTCTCCGGGAGCTGCATGTGTCA
GAGGTTTTCACCGTCATCACCGAAACGCGCGAGACGAAAGGGCCTCGTGATACGCCTATTTTTATAGGTT
AATGTCATGATAATAATGGTTTCTTAGACGTCAGGTGGCACTTTTCGGGGAAATGTGCGCGGAACCCCTA
TTTGTTTATTTTTCTAAATACATTCAAATATGTATCCGCTCATGAGACAATAACCCTGATAAATGCTTCA
ATAATATTGAAAAAGGAAGAGTATGAGTATTCAACATTTCCGTGTCGCCCTTATTCCCTTTTTTGCGGCA
TTTTGCCTTCCTGTTTTTGCTCACCCAGAAACGCTGGTGAAAGTAAAAGATGCTGAAGATCAGTTGGGTG
CACGAGTGGGTTACATCGAACTGGATCTCAACAGCGGTAAGATCCTTGAGAGTTTTCGCCCCGAAGAACG
TTTTCCAATGATGAGCACTTTTAAAGTTCTGCTATGTGGCGCGGTATTATCCCGTATTGACGCCGGGCAA
GAGCAACTCGGTCGCCGCATACACTATTCTCAGAATGACTTGGTTGAGTACTCACCAGTCACAGAAAAGC
ATCTTACGGATGGCATGACAGTAAGAGAATTATGCAGTGCTGCCATAACCATGAGTGATAACACTGCGGC
CAACTTACTTCTGACAACGATCGGAGGACCGAAGGAGCTAACCGCTTTTTTGCACAACATGGGGGATCAT
GTAACTCGCCTTGATCGTTGGGAACCGGAGCTGAATGAAGCCATACCAAACGACGAGCGTGACACCACGA
TGCCTGTAGCAATGGCAACAACGTTGCGCAAACTATTAACTGGCGAACTACTTACTCTAGCTTCCCGGCA
ACAATTAATAGACTGGATGGAGGCGGATAAAGTTGCAGGACCACTTCTGCGCTCGGCCCTTCCGGCTGGC
TGGTTTATTGCTGATAAATCTGGAGCCGGTGAGCGTGGAAGCCGCGGTATCATTGCAGCACTGGGGCCAG
ATGGTAAGCCCTCCCGTATCGTAGTTATCTACACGACGGGGAGTCAGGCAACTATGGATGAACGAAATAG
ACAGATCGCTGAGATAGGTGCCTCACTGATTAAGCATTGGTAACTGTCAGACCAAGTTTACTCATATATA
CTTTAGATTGATTTAAAACTTCATTTTTAATTTAAAAGGATCTAGGTGAAGATCCTTTTTGATAATCTCA
TGACCAAAATCCCTTAACGTGAGTTTTCGTTCCACTGAGCGTCAGACCCCGTAGAAAAGATCAAAGGATC
TTCTTGAGATCCTTTTTTTCTGCGCGTAATCTGCTGCTTGCAAACAAAAAAACCACCGCTACCAGCGGTG
GTTTGTTTGCCGGATCAAGAGCTACCAACTCTTTTTCCGAAGGTAACTGGCTTCAGCAGAGCGCAGATAC
CAAATACTGTCCTTCTAGTGTAGCCGTAGTTAGGCCACCACTTCAAGAACTCTGTAGCACCGCCTACATA
CCTCGCTCTGCTAATCCTGTTACCAGTGGCTGCTGCCAGTGGCGATAAGTCGTGTCTTACCGGGTTGGAC
TCAAGACGATAGTTACCGGATAAGGCGCAGCGGTCGGGCTGAACGGGGGGTTCGTGCACACAGCCCAGCT
TGGAGCGAACGACCTACACCGAACTGAGATACCTACAGCGTGAGCTATGAGAAAGCGCCACGCTTCCCGA
AGGGAGAAAGGCGGACAGGTATCCGGTAAGCGGCAGGGTCGGAACAGGAGAGCGCACGAGGGAGCTTCCA
GGGGGAAACGCCTGGTATCTTTATAGTCCTGTCGGGTTTCGCCACCTCTGACTTGAGCGTCGATTTTTGT
GATGCTCGTCAGGGGGGCGGAGCCTATGGAAAAACGCCAGCAACGCGGCCTTTTTACGGTTCCTGGCCTT
TTGCTGGCCTTTTGCTCACATGTCCTGCAGGCAGCTGCGCGCTCGCTCGCTCACTGAGGCCGCCCGGGCA
AAGCCCGGGCGTCGGGCGACCTTTGGTCGCCCGGCCTCAGTGAGCGAGCGAGCGCGCAGAGAGGGAGTGG
CCAACTCCATCACTAGGGGTTCCTACATGT
