>Addgene plasmid #58695 | N-Terminal Split Cas9 D10A Nickase with GyrA intein | depositor partial sequence | sequence record 90726 | 5' ITR
ACATGTCCTGCAGGCAGCTGCGCGCTCGCTCGCTCACTGAGGCCGCCCGGGCAAAGCCCGGGCGTCGGGC
GACCTTTGGTCGCCCGGCCTCAGTGAGCGAGCGAGCGCGCAGAGAGGGAGTGGCCAACTCCATCACTAGG
GGTTCCTACATGT
