>Addgene plasmid #58695 | N-Terminal Split Cas9 D10A Nickase with GyrA intein | depositor partial sequence | sequence record 90727 | GyraN_hSpCas9n (D10A)
TACCCATACGATGTTCCAGATTACGCTTCGCCGAAGAAAAAGCGCAAGGTCGAAGCGTCCGACAAGAAGT
ACAGCATCGGCCTGGCCATCGGCACCAACTCTGTGGGCTGGGCCGTGATCACCGACGAGTACAAGGTGCC
CAGCAAGAAATTCAAGGTGCTGGGCAACACCGACCGGCACAGCATCAAGAAGAACCTGATCGGAGCCCTG
CTGTTCGACAGCGGCGAAACAGCCGAGGCCACCCGGCTGAAGAGAACCGCCAGAAGAAGATACACCAGAC
GGAAGAACCGGATCTGCTATCTGCAAGAGATCTTCAGCAACGAGATGGCCAAGGTGGACGACAGCTTCTT
CCACAGACTGGAAGAGTCCTTCCTGGTGGAAGAGGATAAGAAGCACGAGCGGCACCCCATCTTCGGCAAC
ATCGTGGACGAGGTGGCCTACCACGAGAAGTACCCCACCATCTACCACCTGAGAAAGAAACTGGTGGACA
GCACCGACAAGGCCGACCTGCGGCTGATCTATCTGGCCCTGGCCCACATGATCAAGTTCCGGGGCCACTT
CCTGATCGAGGGCGACCTGAACCCCGACAACAGCGACGTGGACAAGCTGTTCATCCAGCTGGTGCAGACC
TACAACCAGCTGTTCGAGGAAAACCCCATCAACGCCAGCGGCGTGGACGCCAAGGCCATCCTGTCTGCCA
GACTGAGCAAGAGCAGACGGCTGGAAAATCTGATCGCCCAGCTGCCCGGCGAGAAGAAGAATGGCCTGTT
CGGCAACCTGATTGCCCTGAGCCTGGGCCTGACCCCCAACTTCAAGAGCAACTTCGACCTGGCCGAGGAT
GCCAAACTGCAGCTGAGCAAGGACACCTACGACGACGACCTGGACAACCTGCTGGCCCAGATCGGCGACC
AGTACGCCGACCTGTTTCTGGCCGCCAAGAACCTGTCCGACGCCATCCTGCTGAGCGACATCCTGAGAGT
GAACACCGAGATCACCAAGGCCCCCCTGAGCGCCTCTATGATCAAGAGATACGACGAGCACCACCAGGAC
CTGACCCTGCTGAAAGCTCTCGTGCGGCAGCAGCTGCCTGAGAAGTACAAAGAGATTTTCTTCGACCAGA
GCAAGAACGGCTACGCCGGCTACATTGACGGCGGAGCCAGCCAGGAAGAGTTCTACAAGTTCATCAAGCC
CATCCTGGAAAAGATGGACGGCACCGAGGAACTGCTCGTGAAGCTGAACAGAGAGGACCTGCTGCGGAAG
CAGCGGACCTTCGACAACGGCAGCATCCCCCACCAGATCCACCTGGGAGAGCTGCACGCCATTCTGCGGC
GGCAGGAAGATTTTTACCCATTCCTGAAGGACAACCGGGAAAAGATCGAGAAGATCCTGACCTTCCGCAT
CCCCTACTACGTGGGCCCTCTGGCCAGGGGAAACAGCAGATTCGCCTGGATGACCAGAAAGAGCGAGGAA
ACCATCACCCCCTGGAACTTCGAGGAAGTGGTGGACAAGGGCGCTTCCGCCCAGAGCTTCATCGAGCGGA
TGACCAACTTCGATAAGAACCTGCCCAACGAGAAGGTGCTGCCCAAGCACAGCCTGCTGTACGAGTACTT
CACCGTGTATAACGAGCTGACCAAAGTGAAATACGTGACCGAGGGAATGAGAAAGCCCGCCTTCCTGAGC
GGCGAGCAGAAAAAGGCCATCGTGGACCTGCTGTTCAAGACCAACCGGAAAGTGACCGTGAAGCAGCTGA
AAGAGGACTACTTCAAGAAAATCGAGTGCTTCGACTCCGTGGAAATCTCCGGCGTGGAAGATCGGTTCAA
CGCCTCCCTGGGCACATACCACGATCTGCTGAAAATTATCAAGGACAAGGACTTCCTGGACAATGAGGAA
AACGAGGACATTCTGGAAGATATCGTGCTGACCCTGACACTGTTTGAGGACAGAGAGATGATCGAGGAAC
GGCTGAAAACCTATGCCCACCTGTTCGACGACAAAGTGATGAAGCAGCTGAAGCGGCGGAGATACTGTAT
CACCGGTGATGCTCTGGTGGCGCTGCCCGAAGGCGAATCAGTGCGCATCGCTGACATCGTCCCGGGCGCC
CGCCCTAATAGCGATAACGCCATCGACCTGAAGGTGCTTGACCGCCACGGCAATCCTGTTCTGGCCGATA
GACTCTTCCACAGTGGTGAACATCCTGTGTATACCGTCCGCACCGTAGAAGGCCTGAGAGTGACAGGCAC
AGCCAACCACCCCCTTTTGTGTCTGGTGGATGTTGCCGGCGTCCCCACCCTGCTGTGGAAACTGATTGAT
GAGATAAAACCCGGAGACTATGCAGTGATCCAAAGGTCCGCATTTAGTGTGGATTGCGCTGGCTTCGCTC
GC
