>Addgene plasmid #58695 | N-Terminal Split Cas9 D10A Nickase with GyrA intein | addgene partial sequence | sequence record 93422 | hU6-F 5'-GAGGGCCTATTTCCCATGATT-3'
CGATACAAGGCTGTTAGAGAGATAATTGGAATTAATTTGACTGTAAACACAAAGATATTAGTACAAAATA
CGTGACGTAGAAAGTAATAATTTCTTGGGTAGTTTGCAGTTTTAAAATTATGTTTTAAAATGGACTATCA
TATGCTTACCGTAACTTGAAAGTATTTCGATTTCTTGGCTTTATATATCTTGTGGAAAGGACGAAACACC
GGGTCTTCGAGAAGACCTGTTTTAGAGCTAGAAATAGCAAGTTAAAATAAGGCTAGTCCGTTATCAACTT
GAAAAAGTGGCACCGAGTCGGTGCTTTTTTGTTTTAGAGCTAGAAATAGCAAGTTAAAATAAGGCTAGTC
CGTTTTTAGCGCGTGCGCCAATTCTGCAGACAAATGGCTCTAGAGGTACCCGTTACATAACTTACGGTAA
ATGGCCCGCCTGGCTGACCGCCCAACGACCCCCGCCCATTGACGTCAATAGTAACGCCAATAGGGACTTT
CCATTGACGTCAATGGGTGGAGTATTTACGGTAAACTGCCCACTTGGCAGTACATCAAGTGTATCATATG
CCAAGTACGCCCCCTATTGACGTCAATGACGGTAAATGGCCCGCCTGGCATTGTGCCCAGTACATGACCT
TATGGGACTTTCCTACTTGGCAGTACATCTACGTATTAGTCATCGCTATTACCATGGTCGAGGTGAGCCC
CACGTTCTGCTTCACTCTCCCCATCTCCCCCCCCTCCCCA
