>Addgene plasmid #58695 | N-Terminal Split Cas9 D10A Nickase with GyrA intein | addgene partial sequence | sequence record 93423 | BGH-rev 5'-TAGAAGGCACAGTCGAGG-3'
ATTCTTAGCGAGCGAAGCCAGCGCAATCCACACTAAATGCGGACCTTTGGATCACTGCATAGTCTCCGGG
TTTTATCTCATCAATCAGTTTCCACAGCAGGGTGGGGACGCCGGCAACATCCACCAGACACAAAAGGGGG
TGGTTGGCTGTGCCTGTCACTCTCAGGCCTTCTACGGTGCGGACGGTATACACAGGATGTTCACCACTGT
GGAAGAGTCTATCGGCCAGAACAGGATTGCCGTGGCGGTCAAGCACCTTCAGGTCGATGGCGTTATCGCT
ATTAGGGCGGGCGCCCGGGACGATGTCAGCGATGCGCACTGATTCGCCTTCGGGCAGCGCCACCAGAGCA
TCACCGGTGATACAGTATCTCCGCCGCTTCAGCTGCTTCATCACTTTGTCGTCGAACAGGTGGGCATAGG
TTTTCAGCCGTTCCTCGATCATCTCTCTGTCCTCAAACAGTGTCAGGGTCAGCACGATATCTTCCAGAAT
GTCCTCGTTTTCCTCATTGTCCAGGAAGTCCTTGTCCTTGATAATTTTCAGCAGATCGTGGTATGTGCCC
AGGGAGGCGTTGAACCGATCTTCCACGCCGGAGATTTCCACGGAGTCGAAGCACTCGATTTTCTTGAAGT
AGTCCTCTTTCAGCTGCTTCACGGTCACTTTCCGGTTGGTCTTGAACAGCAGGTCCACGATGGCCTTTTT
CTGCTCGCCGCTCAGGAAGGCGGGCTTTCTCATTCCCTCGGTCACGTATTTCACTTTGGTCAGCTCGTTA
TACACGGTGAAGTACTCGTACAGCAGGCTGTGCTTGGGCAGCACCTTCTCGTTGGGCAGGTTCTTATCGA
AGTTGGTCATCCGCTC
