>Addgene plasmid #58695 | N-Terminal Split Cas9 D10A Nickase with GyrA intein | addgene partial sequence | sequence record 93424 | hSpCas9-R1 5'-CGCTCGTGCTTCTTATCCTC-3'
TCTTCCAGTCTGTGGAAGAAGCTGTCGTCCACCTTGGCCATCTCGTTGCTGAAGATCTCTTGCAGATAGC
AGATCCGGTTCTTCCGTCTGGTGTATCTTCTTCTGGCGGTTCTCTTCAGCCGGGTGGCCTCGGCTGTTTC
GCCGCTGTCGAACAGCAGGGCTCCGATCAGGTTCTTCTTGATGCTGTGCCGGTCGGTGTTGCCCAGCACC
TTGAATTTCTTGCTGGGCACCTTGTACTCGTCGGTGATCACGGCCCAGCCCACAGAGTTGGTGCCGATGG
CCAGGCCGATGCTGTACTTCTTGTCGGACGCTTCGACCTTGCGCTTTTTCTTCGGCGAAGCGTAATCTGG
AACATCGTATGGGTACATGGTGGCACCGGTCCAACCTGAAAAAAAGTGATTTCAGGCAGGTGCTCCAGGT
AATTAAACATTAATACCCCACCAACCAACCATCCCTTAAACCCTTACCTCTTGCTCAGCTAATTACAGCC
CGGAGGAGAAGGGCCGTCCCGCCCGCTCACCTGTGGGAGTAACGCGGTCAGTCAGAGCCGGGGCGGGCGG
CGCGAGG
