>Addgene plasmid #58695 | N-Terminal Split Cas9 D10A Nickase with GyrA intein | addgene partial sequence | sequence record 96616 | pCBhProF2 5'-agggtttaagggatggttgg-3'
ATGTTTAATTACCTGGAGCACCTGCCTGAAATCACTTTTTTTCAGGTTGGACCGGTGCCACCATGTACCC
ATACGATGTTCCAGATTACGCTTCGCCGAAGAAAAAGCGCAAGGTCGAAGCGTCCGACAAGAAGTACAGC
ATCGGCCTGGCCATCGGCACCAACTCTGTGGGCTGGGCCGTGATCACCGACGAGTACAAGGTGCCCAGCA
AGAAATTCAAGGTGCTGGGCAACACCGACCGGCACAGCATCAAGAAGAACCTGATCGGAGCCCTGCTGTT
CGACAGCGGCGAAACAGCCGAGGCCACCCGGCTGAAGAGAACCGCCAGAAGAAGATACACCAGACGGAAG
AACCGGATCTGCTATCTGCAAGAGATCTTCAGCAACGAGATGGCCAAGGTGGACGACAGCTTCTTCCACA
GACTGGAAGAGTCCTTCCTGGTGGAAGAGGATAAGAAGCACGAGCGGCACCCCATCTTCGGCAACATCGT
GGACGAGGTGGCCTACCACGAGAAGTACCCCACCATCTACCACCTGAGAAAGAAACTGGTGGACAGCACC
GACAAGGCCGACCTGCGGCTGATCTATCTGGCCCTGGCCCACATGATCAAGTTCCGGGGCCACTTCCTGA
TCGAGGGCGACCTGAACCCCGACAACAGCGACGTGGACAAGCTGTTCATCCAGCTGGTGCAGACCTACAA
CCAGCTGTTCGAGGAAAACCCCATCAACGCCAGCGGCGTGGACGCCAAGGCCATCCTGTCTGCCAGACTG
AGCAAGAGCAGACGGCTGGAAAATCTGATCGCCCAGCTGCCCGGCGAGAAGAAGAATGGCCTGTTCGGCA
ACCTGATTGCCCTGAGCCTGGGCCTGACCCCCAACTTCAAGAGCAACTTCGACCTGGCCGAGGATGCCAA
ACTGCAGCTGAGCAAGGACACCTACGACGACGACCTGGACAACCTGCTGGCCCAGATCGGCGACCAGTAC
GCCGACCTGTTTCTGGCCGCCAAGAACCTGTCCGACGCCATCCTGCTGAGCGACATCCTGAGAGTGAACA
CCGAGATCACCAAGGCCCCC
